Addgene plasmid #136873: pEBTetBl-CLIP-Cep164
Purpose: Mammalian expression of the centrosomal protein Cep164 N-terminally fused to CLIP-tag
Depositing lab: Kai Johnsson. Depositing organization: Swiss Federal Institute of Technology (EPFL). Publication: Selective chemical crosslinking reveals a Cep57-Cep63-Cep152 centrosomal complex. Lukinavicius G, Lavogina D, Orpinell M, Umezawa K, Reymond L, Garin N, Gonczy P, Johnsson K. Curr Biol. 2013 Feb 4;23(3):265-70. doi: 10.1016/j.cub.2012.12.030. Epub 2013 Jan 17. PubMed 23333316.
Backbone
  Vector backbone: pEBTetBl
  Backbone size w/o insert (bp): 10957
  Vector type: Mammalian Expression
  Selectable markers: Blasticidin
Growth in bacteria
  Bacterial resistance: Ampicillin, 100 μg/mL
  Growth temperature: 37°C
  Growth strain: DH5alpha
  Copy number: High Copy
Gene/Insert
  Gene/Insert name: CLIP-Cep164
  Species: H. sapiens (human), Synthetic
  Insert size (bp): 5271
  Entrez Gene: CEP164 (a.k.a. NPHP15)
  Promoter: CMV-TetO2
  Tag / fusion protein: FLAG-tag / His-tag (N terminal on insert)
  Cloning method: Gateway Cloning
  Sequencing primers: 5′ CMV_Fwd; 3′ BGH_Rev
Terms and licenses: Academic/Nonprofit Terms; Industry Terms: Not Available to Industry
How to cite: pEBTetBl-CLIP-Cep164 was a gift from Kai Johnsson (Addgene plasmid # 136873 ; http://n2t.net/addgene:136873 ; RRID:Addgene_136873)
