[The description below was written by a language model from this plasmid's Addgene catalogue record and pLannotate feature annotations shown in this document.]
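Description:
pEBTetBl-CLIP-Cep164 is an episomal, tetracycline-regulated mammalian expression plasmid of about 16 kb, built on the pEBTetBl backbone. In E. coli it is maintained as a high-copy plasmid through a ColE1/pUC-type origin with ampicillin resistance. In primate cells the Epstein-Barr virus oriP origin together with the plasmid-encoded EBNA1 protein allows it to replicate and be retained as an extrachromosomal episome. An SV40 promoter-driven blasticidin S deaminase cassette provides selection of stable cell populations. Short remnants of EBV genes and of the pBR322 tetracycline-resistance region are carried over from the backbone and have no evident function.

The payload is human CEP164, a centrosomal protein involved in primary cilium formation, fused at its N terminus to the CLIP-tag. The annotation software labels the CLIP-tag as an MGMT fragment because the tag is an engineered derivative of human O6-alkylguanine-DNA alkyltransferase that covalently reacts with benzylcytosine-linked probes. The record lists FLAG and His tags upstream of the fusion, although only the His stretch is annotated. attB1 and attB2 sites flank CEP164, showing that it was inserted by Gateway recombination. Expression is driven by a CMV enhancer/promoter carrying two tet operator sites and is terminated by the bGH polyadenylation signal. A separate cassette in the same plasmid, with an RSV promoter, a β-globin intron and an SV40 poly(A) signal, produces TetR. TetR represses the CMV-TetO2 promoter until tetracycline or doxycycline is added, so no separate regulator plasmid is needed.

The associated publication concerns selective chemical crosslinking of centrosomal proteins, consistent with use for inducible labelling or crosslinking of Cep164. The depositor sequence and the repository's sequencing result share the same layout but differ by roughly 100 bp, mainly within oriP.
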