Features (pLannotate 1.2.2; 31 found; start..end, strand, type, name):
     85..196     +  polyA_signal   bGH poly(A) signal: bovine growth hormone polyadenylation signal
    737..2526    -  rep_origin     oriP: Epstein-Barr virus oriP replication origin (Yates et al., 2000)
   2527..2745    -  CDS            gL (fragment): GL_EBVB9 - Experimental evidence at protein level: Swiss-Prot protein existence level 1. The heterodimer glycoprotein H-glycoprotein L is required for the fusion of viral and plasma membranes leading to virus entry into the host cell. Acts as a functional inhibitor of gH and maintains gH in an inhibited form. Upon binding to host integrins, gL dissociates from gH leading to activation of the viral fusion glycoproteins gB and gH. Fusion of EBV with B-lymphocytes requires the additional receptor- binding protein gp42, which forms a complex with gH/gL. The heterodimer gH/gL targets also host EPHA
   2828..4755    -  CDS            EBNA1 (fragment): Epstein-Barr nuclear antigen 1, also known as EBNA-1 crucial for latent viral infection, and for episomal amplification of vectors containing the oriP origin (Okita et al., 2013)
   4793..5137    -  CDS            BRRF2_EBVB9 (fragment): Protein inferred from homology: Swiss-Prot protein existence level 3. From Epstein-Barr virus (strain B95-8) (HHV-4) (Human herpesvirus 4).
   5140..5163    -  promoter       tet promoter (fragment): E. coli promoter for tetracycline efflux protein gene
   5276..5380    +  promoter       AmpR promoter: bla
   5381..6241    +  CDS            AmpR: β-lactamase; bla; confers resistance to ampicillin, carbenicillin, and related antibiotics
   6412..7000    +  rep_origin     ori: high-copy-number ColE1/pMB1/pBR322/pUC origin of replication
   7046..7169    -  CDS            TcR (fragment): tetracycline efflux protein; tet; confers resistance to tetracycline
   7207..7504    +  promoter       SV40 promoter: SV40 enhancer and early promoter
   7526..7908    +  CDS            BSD (fragment): blasticidin S deaminase; Aspergillus terreus BSD; confers resistance to blasticidin
   7952..8086    +  polyA_signal   SV40 poly(A) signal: SV40 polyadenylation signal
   8208..8260    -  misc_feature   bom (fragment): basis of mobility region from pBR322
   8391..8484    +  ncRNA          Retro dr1: Accession: RF00214 - Retrovirus direct repeat 1 (dr1)
   8520..8781    +  promoter       RSV promoter: Rous sarcoma virus enhancer/promoter
   8807..8867    +  promoter       SV40 promoter (fragment): SV40 early promoter
   8898..9470    +  intron         β-globin intron: intron from rabbit β-globin gene
   9525..9543    +  promoter       T7 promoter: promoter for bacteriophage T7 RNA polymerase
   9554..10174   +  CDS            tetR: TETR2_ECOLX - Experimental evidence at protein level: Swiss-Prot protein existence level 1. TetR is the repressor of the tetracycline resistance element; its N-terminal region forms a helix-turn-helix structure and binds DNA. Binding of tetracycline to TetR reduces the repressor affinity for the tetracycline resistance gene (tetA) promoter operator sites. From Escherichia coli.
  10216..10337   +  polyA_signal   SV40 poly(A) signal: SV40 polyadenylation signal
  10392..10771   +  enhancer       CMV enhancer: human cytomegalovirus immediate early enhancer
  10772..10975   +  promoter       CMV promoter: human cytomegalovirus (CMV) immediate early promoter
  10977..10996   +  promoter       PLtetO-1 promoter (fragment): modified phage lambda PL promoter with tet operator sites (Lutz and Bujard, 1997)
  10998..11017   +  promoter       PLtetO-1 promoter (fragment): modified phage lambda PL promoter with tet operator sites (Lutz and Bujard, 1997)
  11025..11058   +  promoter       TRE3GV promoter (fragment): 3rd-generation Tet-responsive promoter that can be activated by binding of Tet-On® 3G, optimized for retroviral and lentiviral vectors
  11174..11191   +  CDS            9xHis (fragment): 9xHis affinity tag
  11192..11734   +  CDS            MGMT (fragment): MGMT_HUMAN - Experimental evidence at protein level: Swiss-Prot protein existence level 1. Involved in the cellular defense against the biological effects of O6-methylguanine (O6-MeG) and O4-methylthymine (O4-MeT) in DNA. Repairs the methylated nucleobase in DNA by stoichiometrically transferring the methyl group to a cysteine residue in the enzyme. This is a suicide reaction: the enzyme is irreversibly inactivated. From Homo sapiens (Human).
  11777..11801   +  protein_bind   attB1: mutant version of attB; recombination site for the Gateway® BP reaction BP Clonase™
  11819..16198   +  CDS            CEP164: CE164_HUMAN - Also known as KIAA1052, NPHP15. Experimental evidence at protein level: Swiss-Prot protein existence level 1. Plays a role in microtubule organization and/or maintenance for the formation of primary cilia (PC), a microtubule-based structure that protrudes from the surface of epithelial cells. Plays a critical role in G2/M checkpoint and nuclear divisions. A key player in the DNA damage-activated ATR/ATM signaling cascade since it is required for the proper phosphorylation of H2AX, RPA, CHEK2 and CHEK1. Plays a critical role in chromosome segregation, acting as a mediator required
  16218..14      -  protein_bind   attB2 (across the origin): mutant version of attB; recombination site for the Gateway® BP reaction BP Clonase™
>Addgene plasmid #136873 | pEBTetBl-CLIP-Cep164 | depositor full sequence | sequence record 264174 | Full Sequence
TTGTACAAAGTGGTGATGGCAGCTAGCGGCGCGCCCGGCCGCTCGAGTCTAGAGGGCCCGTTTAAACCCG
CTGATCAGCCTCGACTGTGCCTTCTAGTTGCCAGCCATCTGTTGTTTGCCCCTCCCCCGTGCCTTCCTTG
ACCCTGGAAGGTGCCACTCCCACTGTCCTTTCCTAATAAAATGAGGAAATTGCATCGCATTGTCTGAGTA
GGTGTCATTCTATTCTGGGGGGTGGGGTGGGGCAGGACAGCAAGGGGGAGGATTGGGAAGACAATAGCAG
GCTAGAGGATCGATCCCCGCCCCGGACGAACTAAACCTGACTACGACATCTCTGCCCCTTCTTCGCGGGG
CAGTGCATGTAATCCCTTCAGTTGGTTGGTACAACTTGCCAACTGGGCCCTGTTCCACATGTGACACGGG
GGGGGACCAAACACAAAGGGGTTCTCTGACTGTAGTTGACATCCTTATAAATGGATGTGCACATTTGCCA
ACACTGAGTGGCTTTCATCCTGGAGCAGACTTTGCAGTCTGTGGACTGCAACACAACATTGCCTTTATGT
GTAACTCTTGGCTGAAGCTCTTACACCAATGCTGGGGGACATGTACCTCCCAGGGGCCCAGGAAGACTAC
GGGAGGCTACACCAACGTCAATCAGAGGGGCCTGTGTAGCTACCGATAAGCGGACCCTCAAGAGGGCATT
AGCAATAGTGTTTATAAGGCCCCCTTGTTAACCCTAAACGGGTAGCATATGCTTCCCGGGTAGTAGTATA
TACTATCCAGACTAACCCTAATTCAATAGCATATGTTACCCAACGGGAAGCATATGCTATCGAATTAGGG
TTAGTAAAAGGGTCCTAAGGAACAGCGATATCTCCCACCCCATGAGCTGTCACGGTTTTATTTACATGGG
GTCAGGATTCCACGAGGGTAGTGAACCATTTTAGTCACAAGGGCAGTGGCTGAAGATCAAGGAGCGGGCA
GTGAACTCTCCTGAATCTTCGCCTGCTTCTTCATTCTCCTTCGTTTAGCTAATAGAATAACTGCTGAGTT
GTGAACAGTAAGGTGTATGTGAGGTGCTCGAAAACAAGGTTTCAGGTGACGCCCCCAGAATAAAATTTGG
ACGGGGGGTTCAGTGGTGGCATTGTGCTATGACACCAATATAACCCTCACAAACCCCTTGGGCAATAAAT
ACTAGTGTAGGAATGAAACATTCTGAATATCTTTAACAATAGAAATCCATGGGGTGGGGACAAGCCGTAA
AGACTGGATGTCCATCTCACACGAATTTATGGCTATGGGCAACACATAATCCTAGTGCAATATGATACTG
GGGTTATTAAGATGTGTCCCAGGCAGGGACCAAGACAGGTGAACCATGTTGTTACACTCTATTTGTAACA
AGGGGAAAGAGAGTGGACGCCGACAGCAGCGGACTCCACTGGTTGTCTCTAACACCCCCGAAAATTAAAC
GGGGCTCCACGCCAATGGGGCCCATAAACAAAGACAAGTGGCCACTCTTTTTTTTGAAATTGTGGAGTGG
GGGCACGCGTCAGCCCCCACACGCCGCCCTGCGGTTTTGGACTGTAAAATAAGGGTGTAATAACTTGGCT
GATTGTAACCCCGCTAACCACTGCGGTCAAACCACTTGCCCACAAAACCACTAATGGCACCCCGGGGAAT
ACCTGCATAAGTAGGTGGGCGGGCCAAGATAGGGGCGCGATTGCTGCGATCTGGAGGACAAATTACACAC
ACTTGCGCCTGAGCGCCAAGCACAGGGTTGTTGGTCCTCATATTCACGAGGTCGCTGAGAGCACGGTGGG
CTAATGTTGCCATGGGTAGCATATACTACCCAAATATCTGGATAGCATATGCTATCCTAATCTATATCTG
GGTAGCATAGGCTATCCTAATCTATATCTGGGTAGCATATGCTATCCTAATCTATATCTGGGTAGTATAT
GCTATCCTAATTTATATCTGGGTAGCATAGGCTATCCTAATCTATATCTGGGTAGCATATGCTATCCTAA
TCTATATCTGGGTAGTATATGCTATCCTAATCTGTATCCGGGTAGCATATGCTATCCTAATAGAGATTAG
GGTAGTATATGCTATCCTAATTTATATCTGGGTAGCATATACTACCCAAATATCTGGATAGCATATGCTA
TCCTAATCTATATCTGGGTAGCATATGCTATCCTAATCTATATCTGGGTAGCATAGGCTATCCTAATCTA
TATCTGGGTAGCATATGCTATCCTAATCTATATCTGGGTAGTATATGCTATCCTAATTTATATCTGGGTA
GCATAGGCTATCCTAATCTATATCTGGGTAGCATATGCTATCCTAATCTATATCTGGGTAGTATATGCTA
TCCTAATCTGTATCCGGGTAGCATATGCTATCCTCATGCATATACAGTCAGCATATGATACCCAGTAGTA
GAGTGGGAGTGCTATCCTTTGCATATGCCGCCACCTCCCAAGGGGGCGTGAATTTTCGCTGCTTGTCCTT
TTCCTGCTGGTTGCTCCCATTCTTAGGTGAATTTAAGGAGGCCAGGCTAAAGCCGTCGCATGTCTGATTG
CTCACCAGGTAAATGTCGCTAATGTTTTCCAACGCGAGAAGGTGTTGAGCGCGGAGCTGAGTGACGTGAC
AACATGGGTATGCCCAATTGCCCCATGTTGGGAGGACGAAAATGGTGACAAGACAGATGGCCAGAAATAC
ACCAACAGCACGCATGATGTCTACTGGGGATTTATTCTTTAGTGCGGGGGAATACACGGCTTTTAATACG
ATTGAGGGCGTCTCCTAACAAGTTACATCACTCCTGCCCTTCCTCACCCTCATCTCCATCACCTCCTTCA
TCTCCGTCATCTCCGTCATCACCCTCCGCGGCAGCCCCTTCCACCATAGGTGGAAACCAGGGAGGCAAAT
CTACTCCATCGTCAAAGCTGCACACAGTCACCCTGATATTGCAGGTAGGAGCGGGCTTTGTCATAACAAG
GTCCTTAATCGCATCCTTCAAAACCTCAGCAAATATATGAGTTTGTAAAAAGACCATGAAATAACAGACA
ATGGACTCCCTTAGCGGGCCAGGTTGTGGGCCGGGTCCAGGGGCCATTCCAAAGGGGAGACGACTCAATG
GTGTAAGACGACATTGTGGAATAGCAAGGGCAGTTCCTCGCCTTAGGTTGTAAAGGGAGGTCTTACTACC
TCCATATACGAACACACCGGCGACCCAAGTTCCTTCGTCGGTAGTCCTTTCTACGTGACTCCTAGCCAGG
AGAGCTCTTAAACCTTCTGCAATGTTCTCAAATTTCGGGTTGGAACCTCCTTGACCACGATGCTTTTCCA
AACCACCCTCCTTTTTTGCGCCCTGCCTCCATCACCCTGACCCCGGGGTCCAGTGCTTGGGCCTTCTCCT
GGGTCATCTGCGGGGCCCTGCTCTATCGCTCCCGGGGGCACGTCAGGCTCACCATCTGGGCCACCTTCTT
GGTGGTATTCAAAATAATCGGCTTCCCCTACAGGGTGGAAAAATGGCCTTCTACCTGGAGGGGGCCTGCG
CGGTGGAGACCCGGATGATGATGACTGACTACTGGGACTCCTGGGCCTCTTTTCTCCACGTCCACGACCT
CTCCCCCTGGCTCTTTCACGACTTCCCCCCCTGGCTCTTTCACGTCCTCTACCCCGGCGGCCTCCACTAC
CTCCTCGACCCCGGCCTCCACTACCTCCTCGACCCCGGCCTCCACTGCCTCCTCGACCCCGGCCTCCACC
TCCTGCTCCTGCCCCTCCTGCTCCTGCCCCTCCTCCTGCTCCTGCCCCTCCTGCCCCTCCTGCTCCTGCC
CCTCCTGCCCCTCCTGCTCCTGCCCCTCCTGCCCCTCCTGCTCCTGCCCCTCCTGCCCCTCCTCCTGCTC
CTGCCCCTCCTGCCCCTCCTCCTGCTCCTGCCCCTCCTGCCCCTCCTGCTCCTGCCCCTCCTGCCCCTCC
TGCTCCTGCCCCTCCTGCCCCTCCTGCTCCTGCCCCTCCTGCTCCTGCCCCTCCTGCTCCTGCCCCTCCT
GCTCCTGCCCCTCCTGCCCCTCCTGCCCCTCCTCCTGCTCCTGCCCCTCCTGCTCCTGCCCCTCCTGCCC
CTCCTGCCCCTCCTGCTCCTGCCCCTCCTCCTGCTCCTGCCCCTCCTGCCCCTCCTGCCCCTCCTCCTGC
TCCTGCCCCTCCTGCCCCTCCTCCTGCTCCTGCCCCTCCTCCTGCTCCTGCCCCTCCTGCCCCTCCTGCC
CCTCCTCCTGCTCCTGCCCCTCCTGCCCCTCCTCCTGCTCCTGCCCCTCCTCCTGCTCCTGCCCCTCCTG
CCCCTCCTGCCCCTCCTCCTGCTCCTGCCCCTCCTCCTGCTCCTGCCCCTCCTGCCCCTCCTGCCCCTCC
TGCCCCTCCTCCTGCTCCTGCCCCTCCTCCTGCTCCTGCCCCTCCTGCTCCTGCCCCTCCCGCTCCTGCT
CCTGCTCCTGTTCCACCGTGGGTCCCTTTGCAGCCAATGCAACTTGGACGTTTTTGGGGTCTCCGGACAC
CATCTCTATGTCTTGGCCCTGATCCTGAGCCGCCCGGGGCTCCTGGTCTTCCGCCTCCTCGTCCTCGTCC
TCTTCCCCGTCCTCGTCCATGGTTATCACCCCCTCTTCTTTGAGGTCCACTGCCGCCGGAGCCTTCTGGT
CCAGATGTGTCTCCCTTCTCTCCTAGGCCATTTCCAGGTCCTGTACCTGGCCCCTCGTCAGACATGATTC
ACACTAAAAGAGATCAATAGACATCTTTATTAGACGACGCTCAGTGAATACAGGGAGTGCAGACTCCTGC
CCCCTCCAACAGCCCCCCCACCCTCATCCCCTTCATGGTCGCTGTCAGACAGATCCAGGTCTGAAAATTC
CCCATCCTCCGAACCATCCTCGTCCTCATCACCAATTACTCGCAGCCCGGAAAACTCCCGCTGAACATCC
TCAAGATTTGCGTCCTGAGCCTCAAGCCAGGCCTCAAATTCCTCGTCCCCCTTTTTGCTGGACGGTAGGG
ATGGGGATTCTCGGGACCCCTCCTCTTCCTCTTCAAGGTCACCAGACAGAGATGCTACTGGGGCAACGGA
AGAAAAGCTGGGTGCGGCCTGTGAGGATCAGCTTATCGATGATAAGCTGTCAAACATGAGAATTCTTGAA
GACGAAAGGGCCTCGTGATACGCCTATTTTTATAGGTTAATGTCATGATAATAATGGTTTCTTAGACGTC
AGGTGGCACTTTTCGGGGAAATGTGCGCGGAACCCCTATTTGTTTATTTTTCTAAATACATTCAAATATG
TATCCGCTCATGAGACAATAACCCTGATAAATGCTTCAATAATATTGAAAAAGGAAGAGTATGAGTATTC
AACATTTCCGTGTCGCCCTTATTCCCTTTTTTGCGGCATTTTGCCTTCCTGTTTTTGCTCACCCAGAAAC
GCTGGTGAAAGTAAAAGATGCTGAAGATCAGTTGGGTGCACGAGTGGGTTACATCGAACTGGATCTCAAC
AGCGGTAAGATCCTTGAGAGTTTTCGCCCCGAAGAACGTTTTCCAATGATGAGCACTTTTAAAGTTCTGC
TATGTGGCGCGGTATTATCCCGTGTTGACGCCGGGCAAGAGCAACTCGGTCGCCGCATACACTATTCTCA
GAATGACTTGGTTGAGTACTCACCAGTCACAGAAAAGCATCTTACGGATGGCATGACAGTAAGAGAATTA
TGCAGTGCTGCCATAACCATGAGTGATAACACTGCGGCCAACTTACTTCTGACAACGATCGGAGGACCGA
AGGAGCTAACCGCTTTTTTGCACAACATGGGGGATCATGTAACTCGCCTTGATCGTTGGGAACCGGAGCT
GAATGAAGCCATACCAAACGACGAGCGTGACACCACGATGCCTGCAGCAATGGCAACAACGTTGCGCAAA
CTATTAACTGGCGAACTACTTACTCTAGCTTCCCGGCAACAATTAATAGACTGGATGGAGGCGGATAAAG
TTGCAGGACCACTTCTGCGCTCGGCCCTTCCGGCTGGCTGGTTTATTGCTGATAAATCTGGAGCCGGTGA
GCGTGGGTCTCGCGGTATCATTGCAGCACTGGGGCCAGATGGTAAGCCCTCCCGTATCGTAGTTATCTAC
ACGACGGGGAGTCAGGCAACTATGGATGAACGAAATAGACAGATCGCTGAGATAGGTGCCTCACTGATTA
AGCATTGGTAACTGTCAGACCAAGTTTACTCATATATACTTTAGATTGATTTAAAACTTCATTTTTAATT
TAAAAGGATCTAGGTGAAGATCCTTTTTGATAATCTCATGACCAAAATCCCTTAACGTGAGTTTTCGTTC
CACTGAGCGTCAGACCCCGTAGAAAAGATCAAAGGATCTTCTTGAGATCCTTTTTTTCTGCGCGTAATCT
GCTGCTTGCAAACAAAAAAACCACCGCTACCAGCGGTGGTTTGTTTGCCGGATCAAGAGCTACCAACTCT
TTTTCCGAAGGTAACTGGCTTCAGCAGAGCGCAGATACCAAATACTGTCCTTCTAGTGTAGCCGTAGTTA
GGCCACCACTTCAAGAACTCTGTAGCACCGCCTACATACCTCGCTCTGCTAATCCTGTTACCAGTGGCTG
CTGCCAGTGGCGATAAGTCGTGTCTTACCGGGTTGGACTCAAGACGATAGTTACCGGATAAGGCGCAGCG
GTCGGGCTGAACGGGGGGTTCGTGCACACAGCCCAGCTTGGAGCGAACGACCTACACCGAACTGAGATAC
CTACAGCGTGAGCTATGAGAAAGCGCCACGCTTCCCGAAGGGAGAAAGGCGGACAGGTATCCGGTAAGCG
GCAGGGTCGGAACAGGAGAGCGCACGAGGGAGCTTCCAGGGGGAAACGCCTGGTATCTTTATAGTCCTGT
CGGGTTTCGCCACCTCTGACTTGAGCGTCGATTTTTGTGATGCTCGTCAGGGGGGCGGAGCCTATGGAAA
AACGCCAGCAACGCGGCCTTTTTACGGTTCCTGGCCTTTTGCTGGCCTTGAAGCTGTCCCTGATGGTCGT
CATCTACCTGCCTGGACAGCATGGCCTGCAACGCGGGCATCCCGATGCCGCCGGAAGCGAGAAGAATCAT
AATGGGGAAGGCCATCCAGCCTCGCGTCGAACTAGATGATCCGGCTGTGGAATGTGTGTCAGTTAGGGTG
TGGAAAGTCCCCAGGCTCCCCAGCAGGCAGAAGTATGCAAAGCATGCATCTCAATTAGTCAGCAACCAGG
TGTGGAAAGTCCCCAGGCTCCCCAGCAGGCAGAAGTATGCAAAGCATGCATCTCAATTAGTCAGCAACCA
TAGTCCCGCCCCTAACTCCGCCCATCCCGCCCCTAACTCCGCCCAGTTCCGCCCATTCTCCGCCCCATGG
CTGACTAATTTTTTTTATTTATGCAGAGGCCGAGGCCGCCTCGGCCTCTGAGCTATTCCAGAAGTAGTGA
GGAGGCTTTTTTGGAGGGTGACCGCCACGACCGGTATGGCCAAGCCTTTGTCTCAAGAAGAATCCACCCT
CATTGAAAGAGCAACGGCTACAATCAACAGCATCCCCATCTCTGAAGACTACAGCGTCGCCAGCGCAGCT
CTCTCTAGCGACGGCCGCATCTTCACTGGTGTCAATGTATATCATTTTACTGGGGGACCTTGTGCAGAAC
TCGTGGTGCTGGGCACTGCTGCTGCTGCGGCAGCTGGCAACCTGACTTGTATCGTCGCGATCGGAAATGA
GAACAGGGGCATCTTGAGCCCCTGCGGACGGTGCCGACAGGTGCTTCTCGATCTGCATCCTGGGATCAAA
GCCATAGTGAAGGACAGTGATGGACAGCCGACGGCAGTTGGGATTCGTGAATTGCTGCCCTCTGGTTACG
GTCCGACGCGGCCCGACGGGTCCGAGGGGGGTCGACCTCGAAACTTGTTTATTGCAGCTTATAATGGTTA
CAAATAAAGCAATAGCATCACAAATTTCACAAATAAAGCATTTTTTTCACTGCATTCTAGTTGTGGTTTG
TCCAAACTCATCAATGTATCTTATCATGTCTGGATCTGATCCGAACCCCTTCCTCGACCAATTCTCATGT
TTGACAGCTTATCATCGCAGATCCGGGCAACGTTGTTGCCATTGCTCGACCAATTCTCATGTTTGACAGC
TTATCATCGCAGATCCGTATGGTGCACTCTCAGTACAATCTGCTCTGATGCCGCATAGTTAAGCCAGTAT
CTGCTCCCTGCTTGTGTGTTGGAGGTCGCTGAGTAGTGCGCGAGCAAAATTTAAGCTACAACAAGGCAAG
GCTTGACCGACAATTGCATGAAGAATCTGCTTAGGGTTAGGCGTTTTGCGCTGCTTCGCGATGTACGGGC
CAGATATACGCGTATCTGAGGGGACTAGGGTGTGTTTAGGCGAAAAGCGGGGCTTCGGTTGTACGCGGTT
AGGAGTCCCCTCAGGATATAGTAGTTTCGCTTTTGCATAGGGAGGGGGAAATGTAGTCTTATGCAATACT
CTTGTAGTCTTGCAACATGGTAACGATGAGTTAGCAACATGCCTTACAAGGAGAGAAAAAGCACCGTGCA
TGCCGATTGGTGGAAGTAAGGTGGTACGATCGTGCCTTATTAGGAAGGCAACAGACGGGTCTGACATGGA
TTGGACGAACCACTGAATTCCGCATTGCAGAGATATTGTATTTAAGTGCCTAGCTCGATACAATAAACGC
CATTTGACCATTCACCACATTGGTGTGCACCTCCAAGCTGGCCGGGGATCCTCTAGGGCCTCTGAGCTAT
TCCAGAAGTAGTGAAGAGGCTTTTTTGGAGGCCTAGGCTTTTGCAAAAAGCTCCGGATCGATCCTGAGAA
CTTCAGGGTGAGTTTGGGGACCCTTGATTGTTCTTTCTTTTTCGCTATTGTAAAATTCATGTTATATGGA
GGGGGCAAAGTTTTCAGGGTGTTGTTTAGAATGGGAAGATGTCCCTTGTATCACCATGGACCCTCATGAT
AATTTTGTTTCTTTCACTTTCTACTCTGTTGACAACCATTGTCTCCTCTTATTTTCTTTTCATTTTCTGT
AACTTTTTCGTTAAACTTTAGCTTGCATTTGTAACGAATTTTTAAATTCACTTTTGTTTATTTGTCAGAT
TGTAAGTACTTTCTCTAATCACTTTTTTTTCAAGGCAATCAGGGTATATTATATTGTACTTCAGCACAGT
TTTAGAGAACAATTGTTATAATTAAATGATAAGGTAGAATATTTCTGCATATAAATTCTGGCTGGCGTGG
AAATATTCTTATTGGTAGAAACAACTACATCCTGGTCATCATCCTGCCTTTCTCTTTATGGTTACAATGA
TATACACTGTTTGAGATGAGGATAAAATACTCTGAGTCCAAACCGGGCCCCTCTGCTAACCATGTTCATG
CCTTCTTCTTTTTCCTACAGCTCCTGGGCAACGTGCTGGTTATTGTGCTGTCTCATCATTTTGGCAAAGA
ATTGTAATACGACTCACTATAGGGCGAATTGATATGTCTAGATTAGATAAAAGTAAAGTGATTAACAGCG
CATTAGAGCTGCTTAATGAGGTCGGAATCGAAGGTTTAACAACCCGTAAACTCGCCCAGAAGCTAGGTGT
AGAGCAGCCTACATTGTATTGGCATGTAAAAAATAAGCGGGCTTTGCTCGACGCCTTAGCCATTGAGATG
TTAGATAGGCACCATACTCACTTTTGCCCTTTAGAAGGGGAAAGCTGGCAAGATTTTTTACGTAATAACG
CTAAAAGTTTTAGATGTGCTTTACTAAGTCATCGCGATGGAGCAAAAGTACATTTAGGTACACGGCCTAC
AGAAAAACAGTATGAAACTCTCGAAAATCAATTAGCCTTTTTATGCCAACAAGGTTTTTCACTAGAGAAT
GCATTATATGCACTCAGCGCTGTGGGGCATTTTACTTTAGGTTGCGTATTGGAAGATCAAGAGCATCAAG
TCGCTAAAGAAGAAAGGGAAACACCTACTACTGATAGTATGCCGCCATTATTACGACAAGCTATCGAATT
ATTTGATCACCAAGGTGCAGAGCCAGCCTTCTTATTCGGCCTTGAATTGATCATATGCGGATTAGAAAAA
CAACTTAAATGTGAAAGTGGGTCCGCGTACAGCGGATCCCGGGAATTCAGATCTTATTAAAGCAGAACTT
GTTTATTGCAGCTTATAATGGTTACAAATAAAGCAATAGCATCACAAATTTCACAAATAAAGCATTTTTT
TCACTGCATTCTAGTTGTGGTTTGTCCAAACTCATCAATGTATCTTATCATGTCTGGTCGAATCCATGGC
GCAGAACTGGTAGGTATGGAAGATCCGCGTTGACATTGATTATTGACTAGTTATTAATAGTAATCAATTA
CGGGGTCATTAGTTCATAGCCCATATATGGAGTTCCGCGTTACATAACTTACGGTAAATGGCCCGCCTGG
CTGACCGCCCAACGACCCCCGCCCATTGACGTCAATAATGACGTATGTTCCCATAGTAACGCCAATAGGG
ACTTTCCATTGACGTCAATGGGTGGAGTATTTACGGTAAACTGCCCACTTGGCAGTACATCAAGTGTATC
ATATGCCAAGTACGCCCCCTATTGACGTCAATGACGGTAAATGGCCCGCCTGGCATTATGCCCAGTACAT
GACCTTATGGGACTTTCCTACTTGGCAGTACATCTACGTATTAGTCATCGCTATTACCATGGTGATGCGG
TTTTGGCAGTACATCAATGGGCGTGGATAGCGGTTTGACTCACGGGGATTTCCAAGTCTCCACCCCATTG
ACGTCAATGGGAGTTTGTTTTGGCACCAAAATCAACGGGACTTTCCAAAATGTCGTAACAACTCCGCCCC
ATTGACGCAAATGGGCGGTAGGCGTGTACGGTGGGAGGTCTATATAAGCAGAGCTCTCCCTATCAGTGAT
AGAGATCTCCCTATCAGTGATAGAGATCGTCGACGAGCTCGTTTAGTGAACCGTCAGATCGCCTGGAGAC
GCCATCCACGCTGTTTTGACCTCCATAGAAGACACCGGGACCGATCCAGCCTCCGGACTCTAGCGTTTAA
ACTTAAGCTTACCACCATGGATTATAAAGACGATGATGACAAGCACCACCACCACCACCACGACAAGGAT
TGTGAAATGAAACGCACCACACTGGACAGCCCTTTGGGGAAGCTGGAGCTGTCTGGTTGTGAGCAGGGTC
TGCACGAAATAATTTTTCTGGGCAAGGGGACGTCTGCAGCTGATGCCGTGGAGGTCCCAGCCCCCGCTGC
GGTTCTCGGAGGTCCGGAGCCCCTGATACAGGCTACAGCCTGGCTGAATGCCTATTTCCACCAGCCCGAG
GCTATCGAAGAGTTCCCCGTGCCGGCTCTTCACCATCCCGTTTTCCAGCAAGAGTCGTTCACCAGACAGG
TGTTATGGAAGCTGCTGAAGGTTGTGAAATTCGGAGAAGTGATTTCTGAGTCACACTTAGCAGCCCTGGT
AGGCAACCCCGCAGCCACGGCAGCAGTGAATACGGCACTGGATGGCAATCCTGTCCCTATCCTGATCCCG
TGCCACAGAGTGGTCCAGGGGGATTCGGATGTGGGGCCGTACCTTGGTGGACTGGCCGTGAAGGAATGGC
TTCTGGCCCATGAAGGCCACCGGTTGGGGAAGCCAGGCTTGGGATTCGAACTGGAGGTGCTGTTCCAGGG
CCCCGGTACCGCCATCACAAGTTTGTACAAAAAAGCAGGCTTGGAAGGAGTTCGAACCATGGCTGGACGA
CCCCTCCGCATAGGAGATCAGCTGGTTCTGGAAGAAGATTATGATGAGACCTACATTCCTAGTGAGCAAG
AAATTCTTGAATTTGCCCGGGAGATTGGTATTGATCCCATCAAGGAACCAGAACTGATGTGGCTGGCGCG
AGAGGGCATCGTGGCCCCACTGCCTGGAGAGTGGAAACCATGCCAGGACATCACAGGTGACATTTACTAT
TTCAACTTCGCCAACGGGCAGTCTATGTGGGACCATCCATGTGACGAACACTATCGGAGCTTGGTGATCC
AAGAGCGGGCAAAGCTGTCAACTTCTGGGGCCATTAAGAAGAAGAAAAAAAAAAAGGAAAAGAAAGACAA
GAAGGACAGAGACCCCCCCAAAAGTTCGCTGGCCTTGGGTTCCTCATTAGCCCCAGTTCATGTTCCTCTT
GGGGGCCTGGCTCCTTTACGAGGTCTTGTGGATACCCCACCCTCTGCTCTTCGTGGATCTCAAAGCGTGA
GCCTGGGGAGCTCAGTGGAGTCTGGACGTCAGCTTGGAGAACTCATGCTGCCTTCACAGGGTCTCAAGAC
CTCTGCTTATACAAAGGGTCTCTTGGGCTCCATATATGAGGACAAGACTGCTCTCAGCCTCTTGGGTTTA
GGAGAAGAAACCAATGAGGAGGATGAGGAGGAAAGTGACAACCAGAGTGTCCACAGCTCAAGTGAGCCTC
TTAGGAACCTACACCTGGACATTGGGGCACTGGGGGGTGACTTTGAGTATGAGGAGTCTCTGAGAACAAG
CCAGCCAGAGGAGAAGAAGGATGTTTCTCTGGATTCAGATGCTGCCGGTCCCCCTACTCCCTGCAAGCCC
TCCAGCCCAGGTGCAGACAGCAGTCTGAGCAGTGCTGTTGGCAAAGGGCGACAGGGAAGTGGAGCAAGAC
CTGGTCTTCCAGAAAAAGAGGAAAATGAGAAGAGTGAACCTAAGATTTGCAGGAATCTGGTGACCCCCAA
GGCAGACCCTACAGGCAGTGAGCCTGCCAAAGCCTCTGAAAAGGAAGCACCAGAGGACACAGTAGATGCA
GGAGAGGAGGGTTCCAGGAGGGAAGAGGCAGCCAAGGAGCCAAAGAAGAAGGCTTCTGCTCTGGAAGAGG
GCAGTTCAGACGCCAGCCAAGAACTGGAAATTAGTGAACACATGAAGGAACCACAGCTCTCAGACTCCAT
AGCTTCTGACCCCAAGTCCTTCCATGGCCTGGACTTCGGTTTTCGCAGCCGGATCTCGGAGCACCTGCTG
GATGTTGATGTGCTTTCCCCAGTCCTGGGTGGAGCTTGTCGGCAGGCCCAGCAACCACTGGGAATAGAAG
ACAAGGATGACAGCCAGTCCAGCCAAGATGAGCTGCAGAGCAAGCAGTCCAAAGGCCTGGAGGAGAGGTT
ATCTCCTCCACTTCCACACGAGGAGCGGGCCCAGAGTCCCCCTCGCAGCCTGGCCACTGAAGAAGAGCCT
CCCCAGGGCCCCGAGGGGCAGCCCGAGTGGAAGGAGGCAGAGGAGCTTGGGGAGGACTCTGCAGCCAGCC
TCAGCCTGCAGCTGTCCCTCCAGAGGGAGCAGGCCCCAAGCCCACCTGCTGCCTGTGAGAAGGGCAAGGA
GCAGCATTCCCAGGCCGAGGAGCTGGGCCCTGGGCAGGAAGAGGCAGAGGATCCTGAGGAGAAGGTGGCG
GTCAGCCCCACCCCGCCAGTCTCTCCAGAGGTGCGATCCACAGAGCCTGTGGCTCCCCCAGAGCAGCTCT
CAGAGGCTGCACTAAAGGCCATGGAAGAGGCAGTGGCCCAAGTACTCGAGCAAGACCAGAGGCACCTGCT
GGAATCCAAGCAAGAGAAGATGCAGCAACTGCGGGAGAAGCTGTGCCAAGAGGAGGAAGAGGAGATCCTC
CGGCTTCACCAGCAGAAAGAGCAATCTCTCAGTTCCTTGAGGGAGCGGCTGCAGAAAGCCATTGAGGAGG
AGGAGGCCCGGATGAGAGAGGAGGAAAGCCAGAGGCTATCCTGGCTCCGAGCTCAGGTCCAGTCCAGCAC
ACAAGCAGATGAGGACCAAATCAGGGCTGAGCAAGAGGCTTCCCTGCAGAAACTGAGAGAAGAGTTGGAG
TCTCAACAGAAGGCTGAGAGGGCCAGCTTGGAACAGAAAAATAGGCAAATGCTGGAGCAGCTCAAGGAAG
AGATAGAGGCTTCGGAGAAGAGCGAGCAGGCTGCCCTGAATGCTGCAAAGGAGAAGGCTCTGCAGCAGCT
GAGGGAGCAGCTGGAAGGGGAGAGGAAAGAAGCTGTGGCAACGCTGGAGAAGGAGCACAGTGCTGAGCTG
GAGCGGCTCTGCTCCTCATTGGAGGCCAAGCACCGGGAGGTGGTCTCCAGCCTCCAGAAGAAGATACAGG
AAGCTCAACAGAAAGAGGAGGCCCAGCTGCAGAAGTGCCTTGGGCAAGTGGAGCACAGAGTTCACCAGAA
GTCTTATCACGTGGCTGGGTATGAGCACGAGCTCAGCAGTCTCCTGCGAGAGAAGCGCCAGGAAGTGGAA
GGGGAGCATGAGAGGAGGTTGGACAAGATGAAGGAGGAGCACCAGCAAGTGATGGCTAAGGCCAGAGAGC
AGTATGAAGCTGAGGAGAGGAAGCAGCGGGCTGAGCTTCTGGGGCACCTGACCGGAGAGCTGGAGCGCCT
GCAGAGGGCCCATGAACGAGAACTGGAGACTGTGAGGCAGGAGCAACACAAGCGTCTTGAGGACTTGCGG
CGCCGGCACAGGGAGCAGGAAAGGAAGCTCCAGGATTTAGAGTTGGACCTTGAAACCAGAGCTAAAGATG
TCAAGGCCAGATTGGCTCTGCTGGAGGTCCAGGAGGAGACCGCCCGGAGGGAGAAGCAGCAGCTGCTTGA
TGTGCAGAGGCAGGTTGCTCTGAAGAGTGAGGAAGCCACAGCCACCCATCAGCAGCTGGAGGAGGCACAG
AAGGAGCACACCCACCTGTTGCAGTCAAACCAGCAGCTCCGAGAAATTCTTGATGAGCTGCAGGCCCGCA
AGCTGAAGCTGGAGTCCCAAGTGGATCTGCTGCAGGCTCAGAGCCAGCAACTGCAGAAACACTTCAGCAG
CCTGGAGGCTGAAGCTCAAAAGAAGCAGCACCTGTTGAGAGAAGTGACAGTTGAGGAAAATAATGCTTCC
CCACATTTTGAGCCAGATCTCCATATTGAGGACCTGAGGAAATCCCTTGGAACAAACCAGACCAAAGAGG
TGTCTTCTTCTCTCTCCCAGAGCAAGGAGGACTTATACTTGGACAGCCTGTCCTCCCACAATGTCTGGCA
CCTCCTCTCTGCTGAGGGGGTAGCCCTCCGTAGTGCCAAGGAGTTCCTTGTGCAGCAGACACGCTCCATG
CGGAGGCGGCAGACAGCTCTGAAAGCTGCCCAGCAGCATTGGCGCCATGAGCTGGCCAGTGCGCAGGAGG
TGGCCAAAGACCCACCAGGCATCAAGGCCCTGGAAGATATGCGCAAGAACCTGGAGAAGGAGACCAGGCA
CCTGGATGAGATGAAGTCGGCCATGCGGAAAGGCCACAACCTGCTGAAGAAGAAAGAGGAGAAGCTGAAT
CAGTTGGAGTCCTCTCTTTGGGAAGAGGCCTCAGATGAGGGCACTCTGGGAGGATCCCCCACCAAGAAGG
CAGTAACCTTCGACCTCAGTGACATGGACAGCCTGAGCAGTGAAAGTTCTGAATCTTTTTCCCCGCCTCA
CCGTGAGTGGTGGCGGCAGCAGAGGATCGACTCAACCCCGAGTCTCACCTCCCGCAAGATCCACGGGCTT
AGCCACTCCCTCCGGCAGATCAGCAGCCAGCTGAGCAGTGTCCTCAGCATCCTGGACAGCCTCAACCCTC
AGTCGCCGCCGCCGCTCCTCGCCTCCATGCCAGCCCAGCTCCCTCCCCGGGACCCTAAGAGCACCCCCAC
CCCCACCTACTATGGCTCCCTGGCCAGGTTCTCAGCCTTATCATCTGCTACACCCACGTCCACCCAATGG
GCCTGGGATTCAGGGCAGGGGCCCAGGCTCCCCTCCTCTGTGGCTCAAACGGTGGACGACTTCCTGTTGG
AGAAGTGGCGCAAGTATTTTCCATCTGGCATCCCGCTGCTCAGCAACAGCCCCACCCCGCTGGAGAGCAG
GCTGGGTTACATGTCTGCCAGTGAGCAGCTCCGGCTCCTACAGCACTCCCATTCGCAAGTCCCTGAGGCG
GGCAGCACCACCTTTCAGGGCATAATTGAGGCCAACCGGAGGTGGCTGGAACGTGTCAAGAATGACCCCA
GGTTACCTCTCTTCTCGTCAACACCCAAGCCAAAAGCTACTTTGAGCCTCCTGCAGCTGGGCCTTGATGA
GCACAACAGAGTGAAGGTGTATCGCTTCTAGCTCGAGTGCGGCCGCAACCCAGCTTTC
