Features (pLannotate 1.2.2; 31 found; start..end, strand, type, name):
     85..196     +  polyA_signal   bGH poly(A) signal: bovine growth hormone polyadenylation signal
    737..2294    -  rep_origin     oriP (fragment): Epstein-Barr virus oriP replication origin (Yates et al., 2000)
   2407..2625    -  CDS            gL (fragment): GL_EBVB9 - Experimental evidence at protein level: Swiss-Prot protein existence level 1. The heterodimer glycoprotein H-glycoprotein L is required for the fusion of viral and plasma membranes leading to virus entry into the host cell. Acts as a functional inhibitor of gH and maintains gH in an inhibited form. Upon binding to host integrins, gL dissociates from gH leading to activation of the viral fusion glycoproteins gB and gH. Fusion of EBV with B-lymphocytes requires the additional receptor- binding protein gp42, which forms a complex with gH/gL. The heterodimer gH/gL targets also host EPHA
   2708..4633    -  CDS            EBNA1: Epstein-Barr nuclear antigen 1, also known as EBNA-1 crucial for latent viral infection, and for episomal amplification of vectors containing the oriP origin (Okita et al., 2013)
   4671..5015    -  CDS            BRRF2_EBVB9 (fragment): Protein inferred from homology: Swiss-Prot protein existence level 3. From Epstein-Barr virus (strain B95-8) (HHV-4) (Human herpesvirus 4).
   5018..5041    -  promoter       tet promoter (fragment): E. coli promoter for tetracycline efflux protein gene
   5154..5258    +  promoter       AmpR promoter: bla
   5259..6119    +  CDS            AmpR: β-lactamase; bla; confers resistance to ampicillin, carbenicillin, and related antibiotics
   6290..6878    +  rep_origin     ori: high-copy-number ColE1/pMB1/pBR322/pUC origin of replication
   6924..7047    -  CDS            TcR (fragment): tetracycline efflux protein; tet; confers resistance to tetracycline
   7085..7382    +  promoter       SV40 promoter: SV40 enhancer and early promoter
   7404..7802    +  CDS            BSD: blasticidin S deaminase; Aspergillus terreus BSD; confers resistance to blasticidin
   7846..7980    +  polyA_signal   SV40 poly(A) signal: SV40 polyadenylation signal
   8102..8154    -  misc_feature   bom (fragment): basis of mobility region from pBR322
   8285..8378    +  ncRNA          Retro dr1: Accession: RF00214 - Retrovirus direct repeat 1 (dr1)
   8414..8675    +  promoter       RSV promoter: Rous sarcoma virus enhancer/promoter
   8701..8761    +  promoter       SV40 promoter (fragment): SV40 early promoter
   8792..9364    +  intron         β-globin intron: intron from rabbit β-globin gene
   9419..9437    +  promoter       T7 promoter: promoter for bacteriophage T7 RNA polymerase
   9448..10068   +  CDS            tetR: TETR2_ECOLX - Experimental evidence at protein level: Swiss-Prot protein existence level 1. TetR is the repressor of the tetracycline resistance element; its N-terminal region forms a helix-turn-helix structure and binds DNA. Binding of tetracycline to TetR reduces the repressor affinity for the tetracycline resistance gene (tetA) promoter operator sites. From Escherichia coli.
  10110..10231   +  polyA_signal   SV40 poly(A) signal: SV40 polyadenylation signal
  10286..10665   +  enhancer       CMV enhancer: human cytomegalovirus immediate early enhancer
  10666..10869   +  promoter       CMV promoter: human cytomegalovirus (CMV) immediate early promoter
  10871..10890   +  promoter       PLtetO-1 promoter (fragment): modified phage lambda PL promoter with tet operator sites (Lutz and Bujard, 1997)
  10892..10911   +  promoter       PLtetO-1 promoter (fragment): modified phage lambda PL promoter with tet operator sites (Lutz and Bujard, 1997)
  10919..10952   +  promoter       TRE3GV promoter (fragment): 3rd-generation Tet-responsive promoter that can be activated by binding of Tet-On® 3G, optimized for retroviral and lentiviral vectors
  11068..11085   +  CDS            9xHis (fragment): 9xHis affinity tag
  11086..11628   +  CDS            MGMT (fragment): MGMT_HUMAN - Experimental evidence at protein level: Swiss-Prot protein existence level 1. Involved in the cellular defense against the biological effects of O6-methylguanine (O6-MeG) and O4-methylthymine (O4-MeT) in DNA. Repairs the methylated nucleobase in DNA by stoichiometrically transferring the methyl group to a cysteine residue in the enzyme. This is a suicide reaction: the enzyme is irreversibly inactivated. From Homo sapiens (Human).
  11671..11695   +  protein_bind   attB1: mutant version of attB; recombination site for the Gateway® BP reaction BP Clonase™
  11713..16092   +  CDS            CEP164: CE164_HUMAN - Also known as KIAA1052, NPHP15. Experimental evidence at protein level: Swiss-Prot protein existence level 1. Plays a role in microtubule organization and/or maintenance for the formation of primary cilia (PC), a microtubule-based structure that protrudes from the surface of epithelial cells. Plays a critical role in G2/M checkpoint and nuclear divisions. A key player in the DNA damage-activated ATR/ATM signaling cascade since it is required for the proper phosphorylation of H2AX, RPA, CHEK2 and CHEK1. Plays a critical role in chromosome segregation, acting as a mediator required
  16112..14      -  protein_bind   attB2 (across the origin): mutant version of attB; recombination site for the Gateway® BP reaction BP Clonase™
>Addgene plasmid #136873 | pEBTetBl-CLIP-Cep164 | addgene full sequence | sequence record 276349 | Addgene NGS Result
TTGTACAAAGTGGTGATGGCAGCTAGCGGCGCGCCCGGCCGCTCGAGTCTAGAGGGCCCGTTTAAACCCG
CTGATCAGCCTCGACTGTGCCTTCTAGTTGCCAGCCATCTGTTGTTTGCCCCTCCCCCGTGCCTTCCTTG
ACCCTGGAAGGTGCCACTCCCACTGTCCTTTCCTAATAAAATGAGGAAATTGCATCGCATTGTCTGAGTA
GGTGTCATTCTATTCTGGGGGGTGGGGTGGGGCAGGACAGCAAGGGGGAGGATTGGGAAGACAATAGCAG
GCTAGAGGATCGATCCCCGCCCCGGACGAACTAAACCTGACTACGACATCTCTGCCCCTTCTTCGCGGGG
CAGTGCATGTAATCCCTTCAGTTGGTTGGTACAACTTGCCAACTGGGCCCTGTTCCACATGTGACACGGG
GGGGGACCAAACACAAAGGGGTTCTCTGACTGTAGTTGACATCCTTATAAATGGATGTGCACATTTGCCA
ACACTGAGTGGCTTTCATCCTGGAGCAGACTTTGCAGTCTGTGGACTGCAACACAACATTGCCTTTATGT
GTAACTCTTGGCTGAAGCTCTTACACCAATGCTGGGGGACATGTACCTCCCAGGGGCCCAGGAAGACTAC
GGGAGGCTACACCAACGTCAATCAGAGGGGCCTGTGTAGCTACCGATAAGCGGACCCTCAAGAGGGCATT
AGCAATAGTGTTTATAAGGCCCCCTTGTTAACCCTAAACGGGTAGCATATGCTTCCCGGGTAGTAGTATA
TACTATCCAGACTAACCCTAATTCAATAGCATATGTTACCCAACGGGAAGCATATGCTATCGAATTAGGG
TTAGTAAAAGGGTCCTAAGGAACAGCGATATCTCCCACCCCATGAGCTGTCACGGTTTTATTTACATGGG
GTCAGGATTCCACGAGGGTAGTGAACCATTTTAGTCACAAGGGCAGTGGCTGAAGATCAAGGAGCGGGCA
GTGAACTCTCCTGAATCTTCGCCTGCTTCTTCATTCTCCTTCGTTTAGCTAATAGAATAACTGCTGAGTT
GTGAACAGTAAGGTGTATGTGAGGTGCTCGAAAACAAGGTTTCAGGTGACGCCCCCAGAATAAAATTTGG
ACGGGGGGTTCAGTGGTGGCATTGTGCTATGACACCAATATAACCCTCACAAACCCCTTGGGCAATAAAT
ACTAGTGTAGGAATGAAACATTCTGAATATCTTTAACAATAGAAATCCATGGGGTGGGGACAAGCCGTAA
AGACTGGATGTCCATCTCACACGAATTTATGGCTATGGGCAACACATAATCCTAGTGCAATATGATACTG
GGGTTATTAAGATGTGTCCCAGGCAGGGACCAAGACAGGTGAACCATGTTGTTACACTCTATTTGTAACA
AGGGGAAAGAGAGTGGACGCCGACAGCAGCGGACTCCACTGGTTGTCTCTAACACCCCCGAAAATTAAAC
GGGGCTCCACGCCAATGGGGCCCATAAACAAAGACAAGTGGCCACTCTTTTTTTTGAAATTGTGGAGTGG
GGGCACGCGTCAGCCCCCACACGCCGCCCTGCGGTTTTGGACTGTAAAATAAGGGTGTAATAACTTGGCT
GATTGTAACCCCGCTAACCACTGCGGTCAAACCACTTGCCCACAAAACCACTAATGGCACCCCGGGGAAT
ACCTGCATAAGTAGGTGGGCGGGCCAAGATAGGGGCGCGATTGCTGCGATCTGGAGGACAAATTACACAC
ACTTGCGCCTGAGCGCCAAGCACAGGGTTGTTGGTCCTCATATTCACGAGGTCGCTGAGAGCACGGTGGG
CTAATGTTGCCATGGGTAGCATATACTACCCAAATATCTGGATAGCATATGCTATCCTAATCTATATCTG
GGTAGCATAGGCTATCCTAATCTATATCTGGGTAGTATATGCTATCCTAATCTGTATCCGGGTAGCATAT
GCTATCCTAATAGAGATTAGGGTAGTATATGCTATCCTAATTTATATCTGGGTAGCATATACTACCCAAA
TATCTGGATAGCATATGCTATCCTAATCTATATCTGGGTAGCATATGCTATCCTAATCTATATCTGGGTA
GCATAGGCTATCCTAATCTATATCTGGGTAGCATATGCTATCCTAATCTATATCTGGGTAGTATATGCTA
TCCTAATTTATATCTGGGTAGCATAGGCTATCCTAATCTATATCTGGGTAGCATATGCTATCCTAATCTA
TATCTGGGTAGTATATGCTATCCTAATCTGTATCCGGGTAGCATATGCTATCCTCATGCATATACAGTCA
GCATATGATACCCAGTAGTAGAGTGGGAGTGCTATCCTTTGCATATGCCGCCACCTCCCAAGGGGGCGTG
AATTTTCGCTGCTTGTCCTTTTCCTGCTGGTTGCTCCCATTCTTAGGTGAATTTAAGGAGGCCAGGCTAA
AGCCGTCGCATGTCTGATTGCTCACCAGGTAAATGTCGCTAATGTTTTCCAACGCGAGAAGGTGTTGAGC
GCGGAGCTGAGTGACGTGACAACATGGGTATGCCCAATTGCCCCATGTTGGGAGGACGAAAATGGTGACA
AGACAGATGGCCAGAAATACACCAACAGCACGCATGATGTCTACTGGGGATTTATTCTTTAGTGCGGGGG
AATACACGGCTTTTAATACGATTGAGGGCGTCTCCTAACAAGTTACATCACTCCTGCCCTTCCTCACCCT
CATCTCCATCACCTCCTTCATCTCCGTCATCTCCGTCATCACCCTCCGCGGCAGCCCCTTCCACCATAGG
TGGAAACCAGGGAGGCAAATCTACTCCATCGTCAAAGCTGCACACAGTCACCCTGATATTGCAGGTAGGA
GCGGGCTTTGTCATAACAAGGTCCTTAATCGCATCCTTCAAAACCTCAGCAAATATATGAGTTTGTAAAA
AGACCATGAAATAACAGACAATGGACTCCCTTAGCGGGCCAGGTTGTGGGCCGGGTCCAGGGGCCATTCC
AAAGGGGAGACGACTCAATGGTGTAAGACGACATTGTGGAATAGCAAGGGCAGTTCCTCGCCTTAGGTTG
TAAAGGGAGGTCTTACTACCTCCATATACGAACACACCGGCGACCCAAGTTCCTTCGTCGGTAGTCCTTT
CTACGTGACTCCTAGCCAGGAGAGCTCTTAAACCTTCTGCAATGTTCTCAAATTTCGGGTTGGAACCTCC
TTGACCACGATGCTTTCCAAACCACCCTCCTTTTTTGCGCCTGCCTCCATCACCCTGACCCCGGGGTCCA
GTGCTTGGGCCTTCTCCTGGGTCATCTGCGGGGCCCTGCTCTATCGCTCCCGGGGGCACGTCAGGCTCAC
CATCTGGGCCACCTTCTTGGTGGTATTCAAAATAATCGGCTTCCCCTACAGGGTGGAAAAATGGCCTTCT
ACCTGGAGGGGGCCTGCGCGGTGGAGACCCGGATGATGATGACTGACTACTGGGACTCCTGGGCCTCTTT
TCTCCACGTCCACGACCTCTCCCCCTGGCTCTTTCACGACTTCCCCCCCTGGCTCTTTCACGTCCTCTAC
CCCGGCGGCCTCCACTACCTCCTCGACCCCGGCCTCCACTACCTCCTCGACCCCGGCCTCCACTGCCTCC
TCGACCCCGGCCTCCACCTCCTGCTCCTGCCCCTCCTGCTCCTGCCCCTCCTCCTGCTCCTGCCCCTCCT
GCCCCTCCTGCTCCTGCCCCTCCTGCCCCTCCTGCTCCTGCCCCTCCTGCCCCTCCTGCTCCTGCCCCTC
CTGCCCCTCCTCCTGCTCCTGCCCCTCCTGCCCCTCCTCCTGCTCCTGCCCCTCCTGCCCCTCCTGCTCC
TGCCCCTCCTGCCCCTCCTGCTCCTGCCCCTCCTGCCCCTCCTCCTCCTCCCCCTCCTGCWCCTGCCCCY
CCYSCTCCTSCCCCTCCTSCTCCTSCCCCTCCTSCCCCTCCTSCCCCTCCTCCTSCTCCTGCCCCTCCTG
CTCCTGCCCCTCCTGCCCCTCCTGCCCCTCCTGCTCCTGCCCCTCCTCCTGCTCCTGCCCCTCCTGCCCC
TCCTGCCCCTCCTCCTGCTCCTGCCCCTCCTGCCCCTCCYCCYGCTCCTGCCCCTCCTCCTGCTCCTGCC
CCTCCTCCCCCYCCTSCCCCTCCTCCTCCTCCTCCCCCTCCTCCCCCTCCTCCTCCTCCTCCCCCTCCTC
CTCCTCCTCCCCCTCCTSCCCCTCCTSCCCCTCCTCCTSCTCCTGCCCCTCCTCCTGCTCCTGCCCCTCC
TGCCCCTCCTGCCCCTCCTGCCCCTCCTCCTGCTCCTGCCCCTCCTCCTGCTCCTGCCCCTCCTGCTCCT
GCCCCTCCCGCTCCTGCTCCTGCTCCTGTTCCACCGTGGGTCCCTTTGCAGCCAATGCAACTTGGACGTT
TTTGGGGTCTCCGGACACCATCTCTATGTCTTGGCCCTGATCCTGAGCCGCCCGGGGCTCCTGGTCTTCC
GCCTCCTCGTCCTCGTCCTCTTCCCCGTCCTCGTCCATGGTTATCACCCCCTCTTCTTTGAGGTCCACTG
CCGCCGGAGCCTTCTGGTCCAGATGTGTCTCCCTTCTCTCCTAGGCCATTTCCAGGTCCTGTACCTGGCC
CCTCGTCAGACATGATTCACACTAAAAGAGATCAATAGACATCTTTATTAGACGACGCTCAGTGAATACA
GGGAGTGCAGACTCCTGCCCCCTCCAACAGCCCCCCCACCCTCATCCCCTTCATGGTCGCTGTCAGACAG
ATCCAGGTCTGAAAATTCCCCATCCTCCGAACCATCCTCGTCCTCATCACCAATTACTCGCAGCCCGGAA
AACTCCCGCTGAACATCCTCAAGATTTGCGTCCTGAGCCTCAAGCCAGGCCTCAAATTCCTCGTCCCCCT
TTTTGCTGGACGGTAGGGATGGGGATTCTCGGGACCCCTCCTCTTCCTCTTCAAGGTCACCAGACAGAGA
TGCTACTGGGGCAACGGAAGAAAAGCTGGGTGCGGCCTGTGAGGATCAGCTTATCGATGATAAGCTGTCA
AACATGAGAATTCTTGAAGACGAAAGGGCCTCGTGATACGCCTATTTTTATAGGTTAATGTCATGATAAT
AATGGTTTCTTAGACGTCAGGTGGCACTTTTCGGGGAAATGTGCGCGGAACCCCTATTTGTTTATTTTTC
TAAATACATTCAAATATGTATCCGCTCATGAGACAATAACCCTGATAAATGCTTCAATAATATTGAAAAA
GGAAGAGTATGAGTATTCAACATTTCCGTGTCGCCCTTATTCCCTTTTTTGCGGCATTTTGCCTTCCTGT
TTTTGCTCACCCAGAAACGCTGGTGAAAGTAAAAGATGCTGAAGATCAGTTGGGTGCACGAGTGGGTTAC
ATCGAACTGGATCTCAACAGCGGTAAGATCCTTGAGAGTTTTCGCCCCGAAGAACGTTTTCCAATGATGA
GCACTTTTAAAGTTCTGCTATGTGGCGCGGTATTATCCCGTGTTGACGCCGGGCAAGAGCAACTCGGTCG
CCGCATACACTATTCTCAGAATGACTTGGTTGAGTACTCACCAGTCACAGAAAAGCATCTTACGGATGGC
ATGACAGTAAGAGAATTATGCAGTGCTGCCATAACCATGAGTGATAACACTGCGGCCAACTTACTTCTGA
CAACGATCGGAGGACCGAAGGAGCTAACCGCTTTTTTGCACAACATGGGGGATCATGTAACTCGCCTTGA
TCGTTGGGAACCGGAGCTGAATGAAGCCATACCAAACGACGAGCGTGACACCACGATGCCTGCAGCAATG
GCAACAACGTTGCGCAAACTATTAACTGGCGAACTACTTACTCTAGCTTCCCGGCAACAATTAATAGACT
GGATGGAGGCGGATAAAGTTGCAGGACCACTTCTGCGCTCGGCCCTTCCGGCTGGCTGGTTTATTGCTGA
TAAATCTGGAGCCGGTGAGCGTGGGTCTCGCGGTATCATTGCAGCACTGGGGCCAGATGGTAAGCCCTCC
CGTATCGTAGTTATCTACACGACGGGGAGTCAGGCAACTATGGATGAACGAAATAGACAGATCGCTGAGA
TAGGTGCCTCACTGATTAAGCATTGGTAACTGTCAGACCAAGTTTACTCATATATACTTTAGATTGATTT
AAAACTTCATTTTTAATTTAAAAGGATCTAGGTGAAGATCCTTTTTGATAATCTCATGACCAAAATCCCT
TAACGTGAGTTTTCGTTCCACTGAGCGTCAGACCCCGTAGAAAAGATCAAAGGATCTTCTTGAGATCCTT
TTTTTCTGCGCGTAATCTGCTGCTTGCAAACAAAAAAACCACCGCTACCAGCGGTGGTTTGTTTGCCGGA
TCAAGAGCTACCAACTCTTTTTCCGAAGGTAACTGGCTTCAGCAGAGCGCAGATACCAAATACTGTCCTT
CTAGTGTAGCCGTAGTTAGGCCACCACTTCAAGAACTCTGTAGCACCGCCTACATACCTCGCTCTGCTAA
TCCTGTTACCAGTGGCTGCTGCCAGTGGCGATAAGTCGTGTCTTACCGGGTTGGACTCAAGACGATAGTT
ACCGGATAAGGCGCAGCGGTCGGGCTGAACGGGGGGTTCGTGCACACAGCCCAGCTTGGAGCGAACGACC
TACACCGAACTGAGATACCTACAGCGTGAGCTATGAGAAAGCGCCACGCTTCCCGAAGGGAGAAAGGCGG
ACAGGTATCCGGTAAGCGGCAGGGTCGGAACAGGAGAGCGCACGAGGGAGCTTCCAGGGGGAAACGCCTG
GTATCTTTATAGTCCTGTCGGGTTTCGCCACCTCTGACTTGAGCGTCGATTTTTGTGATGCTCGTCAGGG
GGGCGGAGCCTATGGAAAAACGCCAGCAACGCGGCCTTTTTACGGTTCCTGGCCTTTTGCTGGCCTTGAA
GCTGTCCCTGATGGTCGTCATCTACCTGCCTGGACAGCATGGCCTGCAACGCGGGCATCCCGATGCCGCC
GGAAGCGAGAAGAATCATAATGGGGAAGGCCATCCAGCCTCGCGTCGAACTAGATGATCCGGCTGTGGAA
TGTGTGTCAGTTAGGGTGTGGAAAGTCCCCAGGCTCCCCAGCAGGCAGAAGTATGCAAAGCATGCATCTC
AATTAGTCAGCAACCAGGTGTGGAAAGTCCCCAGGCTCCCCAGCAGGCAGAAGTATGCAAAGCATGCATC
TCAATTAGTCAGCAACCATAGTCCCGCCCCTAACTCCGCCCATCCCGCCCCTAACTCCGCCCAGTTCCGC
CCATTCTCCGCCCCATGGCTGACTAATTTTTTTTATTTATGCAGAGGCCGAGGCCGCCTCGGCCTCTGAG
CTATTCCAGAAGTAGTGAGGAGGCTTTTTTGGAGGGTGACCGCCACGACCGGTATGGCCAAGCCTTTGTC
TCAAGAAGAATCCACCCTCATTGAAAGAGCAACGGCTACAATCAACAGCATCCCCATCTCTGAAGACTAC
AGCGTCGCCAGCGCAGCTCTCTCTAGCGACGGCCGCATCTTCACTGGTGTCAATGTATATCATTTTACTG
GGGGACCTTGTGCAGAACTCGTGGTGCTGGGCACTGCTGCTGCTGCGGCAGCTGGCAACCTGACTTGTAT
CGTCGCGATCGGAAATGAGAACAGGGGCATCTTGAGCCCCTGCGGACGGTGCCGACAGGTGCTTCTCGAT
CTGCATCCTGGGATCAAAGCCATAGTGAAGGACAGTGATGGACAGCCGACGGCAGTTGGGATTCGTGAAT
TGCTGCCCTCTGGTTATGTGTGGGAGGGCTAACGGTCCGACGCGGCCCGACGGGTCCGAGGGGGGTCGAC
CTCGAAACTTGTTTATTGCAGCTTATAATGGTTACAAATAAAGCAATAGCATCACAAATTTCACAAATAA
AGCATTTTTTTCACTGCATTCTAGTTGTGGTTTGTCCAAACTCATCAATGTATCTTATCATGTCTGGATC
TGATCCGAACCCCTTCCTCGACCAATTCTCATGTTTGACAGCTTATCATCGCAGATCCGGGCAACGTTGT
TGCCATTGCTCGACCAATTCTCATGTTTGACAGCTTATCATCGCAGATCCGTATGGTGCACTCTCAGTAC
AATCTGCTCTGATGCCGCATAGTTAAGCCAGTATCTGCTCCCTGCTTGTGTGTTGGAGGTCGCTGAGTAG
TGCGCGAGCAAAATTTAAGCTACAACAAGGCAAGGCTTGACCGACAATTGCATGAAGAATCTGCTTAGGG
TTAGGCGTTTTGCGCTGCTTCGCGATGTACGGGCCAGATATACGCGTATCTGAGGGGACTAGGGTGTGTT
TAGGCGAAAAGCGGGGCTTCGGTTGTACGCGGTTAGGAGTCCCCTCAGGATATAGTAGTTTCGCTTTTGC
ATAGGGAGGGGGAAATGTAGTCTTATGCAATACTCTTGTAGTCTTGCAACATGGTAACGATGAGTTAGCA
ACATGCCTTACAAGGAGAGAAAAAGCACCGTGCATGCCGATTGGTGGAAGTAAGGTGGTACGATCGTGCC
TTATTAGGAAGGCAACAGACGGGTCTGACATGGATTGGACGAACCACTGAATTCCGCATTGCAGAGATAT
TGTATTTAAGTGCCTAGCTCGATACAATAAACGCCATTTGACCATTCACCACATTGGTGTGCACCTCCAA
GCTGGCCGGGGATCCTCTAGGGCCTCTGAGCTATTCCAGAAGTAGTGAAGAGGCTTTTTTGGAGGCCTAG
GCTTTTGCAAAAAGCTCCGGATCGATCCTGAGAACTTCAGGGTGAGTTTGGGGACCCTTGATTGTTCTTT
CTTTTTCGCTATTGTAAAATTCATGTTATATGGAGGGGGCAAAGTTTTCAGGGTGTTGTTTAGAATGGGA
AGATGTCCCTTGTATCACCATGGACCCTCATGATAATTTTGTTTCTTTCACTTTCTACTCTGTTGACAAC
CATTGTCTCCTCTTATTTTCTTTTCATTTTCTGTAACTTTTTCGTTAAACTTTAGCTTGCATTTGTAACG
AATTTTTAAATTCACTTTTGTTTATTTGTCAGATTGTAAGTACTTTCTCTAATCACTTTTTTTTCAAGGC
AATCAGGGTATATTATATTGTACTTCAGCACAGTTTTAGAGAACAATTGTTATAATTAAATGATAAGGTA
GAATATTTCTGCATATAAATTCTGGCTGGCGTGGAAATATTCTTATTGGTAGAAACAACTACATCCTGGT
CATCATCCTGCCTTTCTCTTTATGGTTACAATGATATACACTGTTTGAGATGAGGATAAAATACTCTGAG
TCCAAACCGGGCCCCTCTGCTAACCATGTTCATGCCTTCTTCTTTTTCCTACAGCTCCTGGGCAACGTGC
TGGTTATTGTGCTGTCTCATCATTTTGGCAAAGAATTGTAATACGACTCACTATAGGGCGAATTGATATG
TCTAGATTAGATAAAAGTAAAGTGATTAACAGCGCATTAGAGCTGCTTAATGAGGTCGGAATCGAAGGTT
TAACAACCCGTAAACTCGCCCAGAAGCTAGGTGTAGAGCAGCCTACATTGTATTGGCATGTAAAAAATAA
GCGGGCTTTGCTCGACGCCTTAGCCATTGAGATGTTAGATAGGCACCATACTCACTTTTGCCCTTTAGAA
GGGGAAAGCTGGCAAGATTTTTTACGTAATAACGCTAAAAGTTTTAGATGTGCTTTACTAAGTCATCGCG
ATGGAGCAAAAGTACATTTAGGTACACGGCCTACAGAAAAACAGTATGAAACTCTCGAAAATCAATTAGC
CTTTTTATGCCAACAAGGTTTTTCACTAGAGAATGCATTATATGCACTCAGCGCTGTGGGGCATTTTACT
TTAGGTTGCGTATTGGAAGATCAAGAGCATCAAGTCGCTAAAGAAGAAAGGGAAACACCTACTACTGATA
GTATGCCGCCATTATTACGACAAGCTATCGAATTATTTGATCACCAAGGTGCAGAGCCAGCCTTCTTATT
CGGCCTTGAATTGATCATATGCGGATTAGAAAAACAACTTAAATGTGAAAGTGGGTCCGCGTACAGCGGA
TCCCGGGAATTCAGATCTTATTAAAGCAGAACTTGTTTATTGCAGCTTATAATGGTTACAAATAAAGCAA
TAGCATCACAAATTTCACAAATAAAGCATTTTTTTCACTGCATTCTAGTTGTGGTTTGTCCAAACTCATC
AATGTATCTTATCATGTCTGGTCGAATCCATGGCGCAGAACTGGTAGGTATGGAAGATCCGCGTTGACAT
TGATTATTGACTAGTTATTAATAGTAATCAATTACGGGGTCATTAGTTCATAGCCCATATATGGAGTTCC
GCGTTACATAACTTACGGTAAATGGCCCGCCTGGCTGACCGCCCAACGACCCCCGCCCATTGACGTCAAT
AATGACGTATGTTCCCATAGTAACGCCAATAGGGACTTTCCATTGACGTCAATGGGTGGAGTATTTACGG
TAAACTGCCCACTTGGCAGTACATCAAGTGTATCATATGCCAAGTACGCCCCCTATTGACGTCAATGACG
GTAAATGGCCCGCCTGGCATTATGCCCAGTACATGACCTTATGGGACTTTCCTACTTGGCAGTACATCTA
CGTATTAGTCATCGCTATTACCATGGTGATGCGGTTTTGGCAGTACATCAATGGGCGTGGATAGCGGTTT
GACTCACGGGGATTTCCAAGTCTCCACCCCATTGACGTCAATGGGAGTTTGTTTTGGCACCAAAATCAAC
GGGACTTTCCAAAATGTCGTAACAACTCCGCCCCATTGACGCAAATGGGCGGTAGGCGTGTACGGTGGGA
GGTCTATATAAGCAGAGCTCTCCCTATCAGTGATAGAGATCTCCCTATCAGTGATAGAGATCGTCGACGA
GCTCGTTTAGTGAACCGTCAGATCGCCTGGAGACGCCATCCACGCTGTTTTGACCTCCATAGAAGACACC
GGGACCGATCCAGCCTCCGGACTCTAGCGTTTAAACTTAAGCTTACCACCATGGATTATAAAGACGATGA
TGACAAGCACCACCACCACCACCACGACAAGGATTGTGAAATGAAACGCACCACACTGGACAGCCCTTTG
GGGAAGCTGGAGCTGTCTGGTTGTGAGCAGGGTCTGCACGAAATAATTTTTCTGGGCAAGGGGACGTCTG
CAGCTGATGCCGTGGAGGTCCCAGCCCCCGCTGCGGTTCTCGGAGGTCCGGAGCCCCTGATACAGGCTAC
AGCCTGGCTGAATGCCTATTTCCACCAGCCCGAGGCTATCGAAGAGTTCCCCGTGCCGGCTCTTCACCAT
CCCGTTTTCCAGCAAGAGTCGTTCACCAGACAGGTGTTATGGAAGCTGCTGAAGGTTGTGAAATTCGGAG
AAGTGATTTCTGAGTCACACTTAGCAGCCCTGGTAGGCAACCCCGCAGCCACGGCAGCAGTGAATACGGC
ACTGGATGGCAATCCTGTCCCTATCCTGATCCCGTGCCACAGAGTGGTCCAGGGGGATTCGGATGTGGGG
CCGTACCTTGGTGGACTGGCCGTGAAGGAATGGCTTCTGGCCCATGAAGGCCACCGGTTGGGGAAGCCAG
GCTTGGGATTCGAACTGGAGGTGCTGTTCCAGGGCCCCGGTACCGCCATCACAAGTTTGTACAAAAAAGC
AGGCTTGGAAGGAGTTCGAACCATGGCTGGACGACCCCTCCGCATAGGAGATCAGCTGGTTCTGGAAGAA
GATTATGATGAGACCTACATTCCTAGTGAGCAAGAAATTCTTGAATTTGCCCGGGAGATTGGTATTGATC
CCATCAAGGAACCAGAACTGATGTGGCTGGCGCGAGAGGGCATCGTGGCCCCACTGCCTGGAGAGTGGAA
ACCATGCCAGGACATCACAGGTGACATTTACTATTTCAACTTCGCCAACGGGCAGTCTATGTGGGACCAT
CCATGTGACGAACACTATCGGAGCTTGGTGATCCAAGAGCGGGCAAAGCTGTCAACTTCTGGGGCCATTA
AGAAGAAGAAAAAAAAAAAGGAAAAGAAAGACAAGAAGGACAGAGACCCCCCCAAAAGTTCGCTGGCCTT
GGGTTCCTCATTAGCCCCAGTTCATGTTCCTCTTGGGGGCCTGGCTCCTTTACGAGGTCTTGTGGATACC
CCACCCTCTGCTCTTCGTGGATCTCAAAGCGTGAGCCTGGGGAGCTCAGTGGAGTCTGGACGTCAGCTTG
GAGAACTCATGCTGCCTTCACAGGGTCTCAAGACCTCTGCTTATACAAAGGGTCTCTTGGGCTCCATATA
TGAGGACAAGACTGCTCTCAGCCTCTTGGGTTTAGGAGAAGAAACCAATGAGGAGGATGAGGAGGAAAGT
GACAACCAGAGTGTCCACAGCTCAAGTGAGCCTCTTAGGAACCTACACCTGGACATTGGGGCACTGGGGG
GTGACTTTGAGTATGAGGAGTCTCTGAGAACAAGCCAGCCAGAGGAGAAGAAGGATGTTTCTCTGGATTC
AGATGCTGCCGGTCCCCCTACTCCCTGCAAGCCCTCCAGCCCAGGTGCAGACAGCAGTCTGAGCAGTGCT
GTTGGCAAAGGGCGACAGGGAAGTGGAGCAAGACCTGGTCTTCCAGAAAAAGAGGAAAATGAGAAGAGTG
AACCTAAGATTTGCAGGAATCTGGTGACCCCCAAGGCAGACCCTACAGGCAGTGAGCCTGCCAAAGCCTC
TGAAAAGGAAGCACCAGAGGACACAGTAGATGCAGGAGAGGAGGGTTCCAGGAGGGAAGAGGCAGCCAAG
GAGCCAAAGAAGAAGGCTTCTGCTCTGGAAGAGGGCAGTTCAGACGCCAGCCAAGAACTGGAAATTAGTG
AACACATGAAGGAACCACAGCTCTCAGACTCCATAGCTTCTGACCCCAAGTCCTTCCATGGCCTGGACTT
CGGTTTTCGCAGCCGGATCTCGGAGCACCTGCTGGATGTTGATGTGCTTTCCCCAGTCCTGGGTGGAGCT
TGTCGGCAGGCCCAGCAACCACTGGGAATAGAAGACAAGGATGACAGCCAGTCCAGCCAAGATGAGCTGC
AGAGCAAGCAGTCCAAAGGCCTGGAGGAGAGGTTATCTCCTCCACTTCCACACGAGGAGCGGGCCCAGAG
TCCCCCTCGCAGCCTGGCCACTGAAGAAGAGCCTCCCCAGGGCCCCGAGGGGCAGCCCGAGTGGAAGGAG
GCAGAGGAGCTTGGGGAGGACTCTGCAGCCAGCCTCAGCCTGCAGCTGTCCCTCCAGAGGGAGCAGGCCC
CAAGCCCACCTGCTGCCTGTGAGAAGGGCAAGGAGCAGCATTCCCAGGCCGAGGAGCTGGGCCCTGGGCA
GGAAGAGGCAGAGGATCCTGAGGAGAAGGTGGCGGTCAGCCCCACCCCGCCAGTCTCTCCAGAGGTGCGA
TCCACAGAGCCTGTGGCTCCCCCAGAGCAGCTCTCAGAGGCTGCACTAAAGGCCATGGAAGAGGCAGTGG
CCCAAGTACTCGAGCAAGACCAGAGGCACCTGCTGGAATCCAAGCAAGAGAAGATGCAGCAACTGCGGGA
GAAGCTGTGCCAAGAGGAGGAAGAGGAGATCCTCCGGCTTCACCAGCAGAAAGAGCAATCTCTCAGTTCC
TTGAGGGAGCGGCTGCAGAAAGCCATTGAGGAGGAGGAGGCCCGGATGAGAGAGGAGGAAAGCCAGAGGC
TATCCTGGCTCCGAGCTCAGGTCCAGTCCAGCACACAAGCAGATGAGGACCAAATCAGGGCTGAGCAAGA
GGCTTCCCTGCAGAAACTGAGAGAAGAGTTGGAGTCTCAACAGAAGGCTGAGAGGGCCAGCTTGGAACAG
AAAAATAGGCAAATGCTGGAGCAGCTCAAGGAAGAGATAGAGGCTTCGGAGAAGAGCGAGCAGGCTGCCC
TGAATGCTGCAAAGGAGAAGGCTCTGCAGCAGCTGAGGGAGCAGCTGGAAGGGGAGAGGAAAGAAGCTGT
GGCAACGCTGGAGAAGGAGCACAGTGCTGAGCTGGAGCGGCTCTGCTCCTCATTGGAGGCCAAGCACCGG
GAGGTGGTCTCCAGCCTCCAGAAGAAGATACAGGAAGCTCAACAGAAAGAGGAGGCCCAGCTGCAGAAGT
GCCTTGGGCAAGTGGAGCACAGAGTTCACCAGAAGTCTTATCACGTGGCTGGGTATGAGCACGAGCTCAG
CAGTCTCCTGCGAGAGAAGCGCCAGGAAGTGGAAGGGGAGCATGAGAGGAGGTTGGACAAGATGAAGGAG
GAGCACCAGCAAGTGATGGCTAAGGCCAGAGAGCAGTATGAAGCTGAGGAGAGGAAGCAGCGGGCTGAGC
TTCTGGGGCACCTGACCGGAGAGCTGGAGCGCCTGCAGAGGGCCCATGAACGAGAACTGGAGACTGTGAG
GCAGGAGCAACACAAGCGTCTTGAGGACTTGCGGCGCCGGCACAGGGAGCAGGAAAGGAAGCTCCAGGAT
TTAGAGTTGGACCTTGAAACCAGAGCTAAAGATGTCAAGGCCAGATTGGCTCTGCTGGAGGTCCAGGAGG
AGACCGCCCGGAGGGAGAAGCAGCAGCTGCTTGATGTGCAGAGGCAGGTTGCTCTGAAGAGTGAGGAAGC
CACAGCCACCCATCAGCAGCTGGAGGAGGCACAGAAGGAGCACACCCACCTGTTGCAGTCAAACCAGCAG
CTCCGAGAAATTCTTGATGAGCTGCAGGCCCGCAAGCTGAAGCTGGAGTCCCAAGTGGATCTGCTGCAGG
CTCAGAGCCAGCAACTGCAGAAACACTTCAGCAGCCTGGAGGCTGAAGCTCAAAAGAAGCAGCACCTGTT
GAGAGAAGTGACAGTTGAGGAAAATAATGCTTCCCCACATTTTGAGCCAGATCTCCATATTGAGGACCTG
AGGAAATCCCTTGGAACAAACCAGACCAAAGAGGTGTCTTCTTCTCTCTCCCAGAGCAAGGAGGACTTAT
ACTTGGACAGCCTGTCCTCCCACAATGTCTGGCACCTCCTCTCTGCTGAGGGGGTAGCCCTCCGTAGTGC
CAAGGAGTTCCTTGTGCAGCAGACACGCTCCATGCGGAGGCGGCAGACAGCTCTGAAAGCTGCCCAGCAG
CATTGGCGCCATGAGCTGGCCAGTGCGCAGGAGGTGGCCAAAGACCCACCAGGCATCAAGGCCCTGGAAG
ATATGCGCAAGAACCTGGAGAAGGAGACCAGGCACCTGGATGAGATGAAGTCGGCCATGCGGAAAGGCCA
CAACCTGCTGAAGAAGAAAGAGGAGAAGCTGAATCAGTTGGAGTCCTCTCTTTGGGAAGAGGCCTCAGAT
GAGGGCACTCTGGGAGGATCCCCCACCAAGAAGGCAGTAACCTTCGACCTCAGTGACATGGACAGCCTGA
GCAGTGAAAGTTCTGAATCTTTTTCCCCGCCTCACCGTGAGTGGTGGCGGCAGCAGAGGATCGACTCAAC
CCCGAGTCTCACCTCCCGCAAGATCCACGGGCTTAGCCACTCCCTCCGGCAGATCAGCAGCCAGCTGAGC
AGTGTCCTCAGCATCCTGGACAGCCTCAACCCTCAGTCGCCGCCGCCGCTCCTCGCCTCCATGCCAGCCC
AGCTCCCTCCCCGGGACCCTAAGAGCACCCCCACCCCCACCTACTATGGCTCCCTGGCCAGGTTCTCAGC
CTTATCATCTGCTACACCCACGTCCACCCAATGGGCCTGGGATTCAGGGCAGGGGCCCAGGCTCCCCTCC
TCTGTGGCTCAAACGGTGGACGACTTCCTGTTGGAGAAGTGGCGCAAGTATTTTCCATCTGGCATCCCGC
TGCTCAGCAACAGCCCCACCCCGCTGGAGAGCAGGCTGGGTTACATGTCTGCCAGTGAGCAGCTCCGGCT
CCTACAGCACTCCCATTCGCAAGTCCCTGAGGCGGGCAGCACCACCTTTCAGGGCATAATTGAGGCCAAC
CGGAGGTGGCTGGAACGTGTCAAGAATGACCCCAGGTTACCTCTCTTCTCGTCAACACCCAAGCCAAAAG
CTACTTTGAGCCTCCTGCAGCTGGGCCTTGATGAGCACAACAGAGTGAAGGTGTATCGCTTCTAGCTCGA
GTGCGGCCGCAACCCAGCTTTC
