>Addgene plasmid #136873 | pEBTetBl-CLIP-Cep164 | depositor partial sequence | sequence record 264175 | Insert
ATGGGCGGTAGGCGTGTACGGTGGGAGGTCTATATAAGCAGAGCTCTCCCTATCAGTGATAGAGATCTCC
CTATCAGTGATAGAGATCGTCGACGAGCTCGTTTAGTGAACCGTCAGATCGCCTGGAGACGCCATCCACG
CTGTTTTGACCTCCATAGAAGACACCGGGACCGATCCAGCCTCCGGACTCTAGCGTTTAAACTTAAGCTT
ACCACCATGGATTATAAAGACGATGATGACAAGCACCACCACCACCACCACGACAAGGATTGTGAAATGA
AACGCACCACACTGGACAGCCCTTTGGGGAAGCTGGAGCTGTCTGGTTGTGAGCAGGGTCTGCACGAAAT
AATTTTTCTGGGCAAGGGGACGTCTGCAGCTGATGCCGTGGAGGTCCCAGCCCCCGCTGCGGTTCTCGGA
GGTCCGGAGCCCCTGATACAGGCTACAGCCTGGCTGAATGCCTATTTCCACCAGCCCGAGGCTATCGAAG
AGTTCCCCGTGCCGGCTCTTCACCATCCCGTTTTCCAGCAAGAGTCGTTCACCAGACAGGTGTTATGGAA
GCTGCTGAAGGTTGTGAAATTCGGAGAAGTGATTTCTGAGTCACACTTAGCAGCCCTGGTAGGCAACCCC
GCAGCCACGGCAGCAGTGAATACGGCACTGGATGGCAATCCTGTCCCTATCCTGATCCCGTGCCACAGAG
TGGTCCAGGGGGATTCGGATGTGGGGCCGTACCTTGGTGGACTGGCCGTGAAGGAATGGCTTCTGGCCCA
TGAAGGCCACCGGTTGGGGAAGCCAGGCTTGGGATTCGAACTGGAGGTGCTGTTCCAGGGCCCCGGTACC
GCCATCACAAGTTTGTACAAAAAAGCAGGCTTGGAAGGAGTTCGAACCATGGCTGGACGACCCCTCCGCA
TAGGAGATCAGCTGGTTCTGGAAGAAGATTATGATGAGACCTACATTCCTAGTGAGCAAGAAATTCTTGA
ATTTGCCCGGGAGATTGGTATTGATCCCATCAAGGAACCAGAACTGATGTGGCTGGCGCGAGAGGGCATC
GTGGCCCCACTGCCTGGAGAGTGGAAACCATGCCAGGACATCACAGGTGACATTTACTATTTCAACTTCG
CCAACGGGCAGTCTATGTGGGACCATCCATGTGACGAACACTATCGGAGCTTGGTGATCCAAGAGCGGGC
AAAGCTGTCAACTTCTGGGGCCATTAAGAAGAAGAAAAAAAAAAAGGAAAAGAAAGACAAGAAGGACAGA
GACCCCCCCAAAAGTTCGCTGGCCTTGGGTTCCTCATTAGCCCCAGTTCATGTTCCTCTTGGGGGCCTGG
CTCCTTTACGAGGTCTTGTGGATACCCCACCCTCTGCTCTTCGTGGATCTCAAAGCGTGAGCCTGGGGAG
CTCAGTGGAGTCTGGACGTCAGCTTGGAGAACTCATGCTGCCTTCACAGGGTCTCAAGACCTCTGCTTAT
ACAAAGGGTCTCTTGGGCTCCATATATGAGGACAAGACTGCTCTCAGCCTCTTGGGTTTAGGAGAAGAAA
CCAATGAGGAGGATGAGGAGGAAAGTGACAACCAGAGTGTCCACAGCTCAAGTGAGCCTCTTAGGAACCT
ACACCTGGACATTGGGGCACTGGGGGGTGACTTTGAGTATGAGGAGTCTCTGAGAACAAGCCAGCCAGAG
GAGAAGAAGGATGTTTCTCTGGATTCAGATGCTGCCGGTCCCCCTACTCCCTGCAAGCCCTCCAGCCCAG
GTGCAGACAGCAGTCTGAGCAGTGCTGTTGGCAAAGGGCGACAGGGAAGTGGAGCAAGACCTGGTCTTCC
AGAAAAAGAGGAAAATGAGAAGAGTGAACCTAAGATTTGCAGGAATCTGGTGACCCCCAAGGCAGACCCT
ACAGGCAGTGAGCCTGCCAAAGCCTCTGAAAAGGAAGCACCAGAGGACACAGTAGATGCAGGAGAGGAGG
GTTCCAGGAGGGAAGAGGCAGCCAAGGAGCCAAAGAAGAAGGCTTCTGCTCTGGAAGAGGGCAGTTCAGA
CGCCAGCCAAGAACTGGAAATTAGTGAACACATGAAGGAACCACAGCTCTCAGACTCCATAGCTTCTGAC
CCCAAGTCCTTCCATGGCCTGGACTTCGGTTTTCGCAGCCGGATCTCGGAGCACCTGCTGGATGTTGATG
TGCTTTCCCCAGTCCTGGGTGGAGCTTGTCGGCAGGCCCAGCAACCACTGGGAATAGAAGACAAGGATGA
CAGCCAGTCCAGCCAAGATGAGCTGCAGAGCAAGCAGTCCAAAGGCCTGGAGGAGAGGTTATCTCCTCCA
CTTCCACACGAGGAGCGGGCCCAGAGTCCCCCTCGCAGCCTGGCCACTGAAGAAGAGCCTCCCCAGGGCC
CCGAGGGGCAGCCCGAGTGGAAGGAGGCAGAGGAGCTTGGGGAGGACTCTGCAGCCAGCCTCAGCCTGCA
GCTGTCCCTCCAGAGGGAGCAGGCCCCAAGCCCACCTGCTGCCTGTGAGAAGGGCAAGGAGCAGCATTCC
CAGGCCGAGGAGCTGGGCCCTGGGCAGGAAGAGGCAGAGGATCCTGAGGAGAAGGTGGCGGTCAGCCCCA
CCCCGCCAGTCTCTCCAGAGGTGCGATCCACAGAGCCTGTGGCTCCCCCAGAGCAGCTCTCAGAGGCTGC
ACTAAAGGCCATGGAAGAGGCAGTGGCCCAAGTACTCGAGCAAGACCAGAGGCACCTGCTGGAATCCAAG
CAAGAGAAGATGCAGCAACTGCGGGAGAAGCTGTGCCAAGAGGAGGAAGAGGAGATCCTCCGGCTTCACC
AGCAGAAAGAGCAATCTCTCAGTTCCTTGAGGGAGCGGCTGCAGAAAGCCATTGAGGAGGAGGAGGCCCG
GATGAGAGAGGAGGAAAGCCAGAGGCTATCCTGGCTCCGAGCTCAGGTCCAGTCCAGCACACAAGCAGAT
GAGGACCAAATCAGGGCTGAGCAAGAGGCTTCCCTGCAGAAACTGAGAGAAGAGTTGGAGTCTCAACAGA
AGGCTGAGAGGGCCAGCTTGGAACAGAAAAATAGGCAAATGCTGGAGCAGCTCAAGGAAGAGATAGAGGC
TTCGGAGAAGAGCGAGCAGGCTGCCCTGAATGCTGCAAAGGAGAAGGCTCTGCAGCAGCTGAGGGAGCAG
CTGGAAGGGGAGAGGAAAGAAGCTGTGGCAACGCTGGAGAAGGAGCACAGTGCTGAGCTGGAGCGGCTCT
GCTCCTCATTGGAGGCCAAGCACCGGGAGGTGGTCTCCAGCCTCCAGAAGAAGATACAGGAAGCTCAACA
GAAAGAGGAGGCCCAGCTGCAGAAGTGCCTTGGGCAAGTGGAGCACAGAGTTCACCAGAAGTCTTATCAC
GTGGCTGGGTATGAGCACGAGCTCAGCAGTCTCCTGCGAGAGAAGCGCCAGGAAGTGGAAGGGGAGCATG
AGAGGAGGTTGGACAAGATGAAGGAGGAGCACCAGCAAGTGATGGCTAAGGCCAGAGAGCAGTATGAAGC
TGAGGAGAGGAAGCAGCGGGCTGAGCTTCTGGGGCACCTGACCGGAGAGCTGGAGCGCCTGCAGAGGGCC
CATGAACGAGAACTGGAGACTGTGAGGCAGGAGCAACACAAGCGTCTTGAGGACTTGCGGCGCCGGCACA
GGGAGCAGGAAAGGAAGCTCCAGGATTTAGAGTTGGACCTTGAAACCAGAGCTAAAGATGTCAAGGCCAG
ATTGGCTCTGCTGGAGGTCCAGGAGGAGACCGCCCGGAGGGAGAAGCAGCAGCTGCTTGATGTGCAGAGG
CAGGTTGCTCTGAAGAGTGAGGAAGCCACAGCCACCCATCAGCAGCTGGAGGAGGCACAGAAGGAGCACA
CCCACCTGTTGCAGTCAAACCAGCAGCTCCGAGAAATTCTTGATGAGCTGCAGGCCCGCAAGCTGAAGCT
GGAGTCCCAAGTGGATCTGCTGCAGGCTCAGAGCCAGCAACTGCAGAAACACTTCAGCAGCCTGGAGGCT
GAAGCTCAAAAGAAGCAGCACCTGTTGAGAGAAGTGACAGTTGAGGAAAATAATGCTTCCCCACATTTTG
AGCCAGATCTCCATATTGAGGACCTGAGGAAATCCCTTGGAACAAACCAGACCAAAGAGGTGTCTTCTTC
TCTCTCCCAGAGCAAGGAGGACTTATACTTGGACAGCCTGTCCTCCCACAATGTCTGGCACCTCCTCTCT
GCTGAGGGGGTAGCCCTCCGTAGTGCCAAGGAGTTCCTTGTGCAGCAGACACGCTCCATGCGGAGGCGGC
AGACAGCTCTGAAAGCTGCCCAGCAGCATTGGCGCCATGAGCTGGCCAGTGCGCAGGAGGTGGCCAAAGA
CCCACCAGGCATCAAGGCCCTGGAAGATATGCGCAAGAACCTGGAGAAGGAGACCAGGCACCTGGATGAG
ATGAAGTCGGCCATGCGGAAAGGCCACAACCTGCTGAAGAAGAAAGAGGAGAAGCTGAATCAGTTGGAGT
CCTCTCTTTGGGAAGAGGCCTCAGATGAGGGCACTCTGGGAGGATCCCCCACCAAGAAGGCAGTAACCTT
CGACCTCAGTGACATGGACAGCCTGAGCAGTGAAAGTTCTGAATCTTTTTCCCCGCCTCACCGTGAGTGG
TGGCGGCAGCAGAGGATCGACTCAACCCCGAGTCTCACCTCCCGCAAGATCCACGGGCTTAGCCACTCCC
TCCGGCAGATCAGCAGCCAGCTGAGCAGTGTCCTCAGCATCCTGGACAGCCTCAACCCTCAGTCGCCGCC
GCCGCTCCTCGCCTCCATGCCAGCCCAGCTCCCTCCCCGGGACCCTAAGAGCACCCCCACCCCCACCTAC
TATGGCTCCCTGGCCAGGTTCTCAGCCTTATCATCTGCTACACCCACGTCCACCCAATGGGCCTGGGATT
CAGGGCAGGGGCCCAGGCTCCCCTCCTCTGTGGCTCAAACGGTGGACGACTTCCTGTTGGAGAAGTGGCG
CAAGTATTTTCCATCTGGCATCCCGCTGCTCAGCAACAGCCCCACCCCGCTGGAGAGCAGGCTGGGTTAC
ATGTCTGCCAGTGAGCAGCTCCGGCTCCTACAGCACTCCCATTCGCAAGTCCCTGAGGCGGGCAGCACCA
CCTTTCAGGGCATAATTGAGGCCAACCGGAGGTGGCTGGAACGTGTCAAGAATGACCCCAGGTTACCTCT
CTTCTCGTCAACACCCAAGCCAAAAGCTACTTTGAGCCTCCTGCAGCTGGGCCTTGATGAGCACAACAGA
GTGAAGGTGTATCGCTTCTAG
